>Addgene plasmid #250400 | Lenti-CMV-mCherry-GSG-P2A-NUDT5 W28A W46A Y74F-WPRE | addgene full sequence | sequence record 498975 | Addgene NGS Result
ATTTGTCTACAGCCTTCTGATGTTTCTAACAGGCCAGGATTAACTGCGAATCGTTCTAGCTCCCTGCTTG
CCCATACTATATGTTTTAATTTATATTTTTTCTTTCCCCCTGGCCTTAACCGAATTTTTTCCCATCGCGA
TCTAATTCTCCCCCGCTTAATACTGACGCTCTCGCACCCATCTCTCTCCTTCTAGCCTCCGCTAGTCAAA
ATTTTTGGCGTACTCACCAGTCGCCGCCCCTCGCCTCTTGCCGTGCGCGCTTCAGCAAGCCGAGTCCTGC
GTCGAGAGAGCTCCTCTGGTTTCCCTTTCGCTTTCAAGTCCCTGTTCGGGCGCCACTGCTAGAGATTTTC
CACACTGACTAAAAGGGTCTGAGGGATCTCTAGTTACCAGAGTCACACAACAGACGGGCACACACTACTT
GAAGCACTCAAGGCAAGCTTTATTGAGGCTTAAGCAGTGGGTTCCCTAGTTAGCCAGAGAGCTCCCAGGC
TCAGATCTGGTCTAACCAGAGAGACCCGTTTATGTATCGAGCTAGGCACTTAAATACAATATCTCTGCAA
TGCGGCAATTCAGTGGTTCGTCCAATCCATGTCAGACCCGTCTGTTGCCTTCCTAATAAGGCACGATCGT
ACCACCTTACTTCCACCAATCGGCATGCACGGTGCTTTTTCTCTCCTTGTAAGGCATGTTGCTAACTCAT
CGTTACCATGTTGCAAGACTACAAGAGTATTGCATAAGACTACATTAAGCTTGCAGCTCCAGCTTTTGTT
CCCTTTAGTGAGGGTTAATTGCGCGCTTGGCGTAATCATGGTCATAGCTGTTTCCTGTGTGAAATTGTTA
TCCGCTCACAATTCCACACAACATACGAGCCGGAAGCATAAAGTGTAAAGCCTGGGGTGCCTAATGAGTG
AGCTAACTCACATTAATTGCGTTGCGCTCACTGCCCGCTTTCCAGTCGGGAAACCTGTCGTGCCAGCTGC
ATTAATGAATCGGCCAACGCGCGGGGAGAGGCGGTTTGCGTATTGGGCGCTCTTCCGCTTCCTCGCTCAC
TGACTCGCTGCGCTCGGTCGTTCGGCTGCGGCGAGCGGTATCAGCTCACTCAAAGGCGGTAATACGGTTA
TCCACAGAATCAGGGGATAACGCAGGAAAGAACATGTGAGCAAAAGGCCAGCAAAAGGCCAGGAACCGTA
AAAAGGCCGCGTTGCTGGCGTTTTTCCATAGGCTCCGCCCCCCTGACGAGCATCACAAAAATCGACGCTC
AAGTAAGAGGTGGCGAAACCCGACAGGACTATAAAGATACCAGGCGTTTCCCCCTGGAAGCTCCCTCGTG
CGCTCTCCTGTTCCGACCCTGCCGCTTACCGGATACCTGTCCGCCTTTCTCCCTTCGGGAAGCGTGGCGC
TTTCTCATAGCTCACGCTGTAGGTATCTCAGTTCGGTGTAGGTCGTTCGCTCCAAGCTGGGCTGTGTGCA
CGAACCCCCCGTTCAGCCCGACCGCTGCGCCTTATCCGGTAACTATCGTCTTGAGTCCAACCCGGTAAGA
CACGACTTATCGCCACTGGCAGCAGCCACTGGTAACAGGATTAGCAGAGCGAGGTATGTAGGCGGTGCTA
CAGAGTTCTTGAAGTGGTGGCCTAACTACGGCTACACTAGAAGAACAGTATTTGGTATCTGCGCTCTGCT
GAAGCCAGTTACCTTCGGAAAAAGAGTTGGTAGCTCTTGATCCGGCAAACAAACCACCGCTGGTAGCGGT
GGTTTTTTTGTTTGCAAGCAGCAGATTACGCGCAGAAAAAAAGGATCTCAAGAAGATCCTTTGATCTTTT
CTACGGGGTCTGACGCTCAGTGGAACGAAAACTCACGTTAAGGGATTTTGGTCATGAGATTATCAAAAAG
GATCTTCACCTAGATCCTTTTAAATTAAAAATGAAGTTTTAAATCAATCTAAAGTATATATGAGTAAACT
TGGTCTGACAGTTACCAATGCTTAATCAGTGAGGCACCTATCTCAGCGATCTGTCTATTTCGTTCATCCA
TAGTTGCCTGACTCCCCGTCGTGTAGATAACTACGATACGGGAGGGCTTACCATCTGGCCCCAGTGCTGC
AATGATACCGCGAGACCCACGCTCACCGGCTCCAGATTTATCAGCAATAAACCAGCCAGCCGGAAGGGCC
GAGCGCAGAAGTGGTCCTGCAACTTTATCCGCCTCCATCCAGTCTATTAATTGTTGCCGGGAAGCTAGAG
TAAGTAGTTCGCCAGTTAATAGTTTGCGCAACGTTGTTGCCATTGCTACAGGCATCGTGGTGTCACGCTC
GTCGTTTGGTATGGCTTCATTCAGCTCCGGTTCCCAACGATCAAGGCGAGTTACATGATCCCCCATGTTG
TGCAAAAAAGCGGTTAGCTCCTTCGGTCCTCCGATCGTTGTCAGAAGTAAGTTGGCCGCAGTGTTATCAC
TCATGGTTATGGCAGCACTGCATAATTCTCTTACTGTCATGCCATCCGTAAGATGCTTTTCTGTGACTGG
TGAGTACTCAACCAAGTCATTCTGAGAATAGTGTATGCGGCGACCGAGTTGCTCTTGCCCGGCGTCAATA
CGGGATAATACCGCGCCACATAGCAGAACTTTAAAAGTGCTCATCATTGGAAAACGTTCTTCGGGGCGAA
AACTCTCAAGGATCTTACCGCTGTTGAGATCCAGTTCGATGTAACCCACTCGTGCACCCAACTGATCTTC
AGCATCTTTTACTTTCACCAGCGTTTCTGGGTGAGCAAAAACAGGAAGGCAAAATGCCGCAAAAAAGGGA
ATAAGGGCGACACGGAAATGTTGAATACTCATACTCTTCCTTTTTCAATATTATTGAAGCATTTATCAGG
GTTATTGTCTCATGAGCGGATACATATTTGAATGTATTTAGAAAAATAAACAAATAGGGGTTCCGCGCAC
ATTTCCCCGAAAAGTGCCACCTAAATTGTAAGCGTTAATATTTTGTTAAAATTCGCGTTAAATTTTTGTT
AAATCAGCTCATTTTTTAACCAATAGGCCGAAATCGGCAAAATCCCTTATAAATCAAAAGAATAGACCGA
GATAGGGT
[37 nt withheld, positions 3089-3125]
AAAGAACGTGGACTCCAACGTCAAAGG
[49 nt withheld, positions 3153-3201]
T
[91 nt withheld, positions 3203-3293]
G
[124 nt withheld, positions 3295-3418]
CCCATTCGCCATTCAGGCTGCGCAACTGTTGGGAAGGGCGATCGGTGCGGGCCTCTTCGCTATTACGCCA
GCTGGCGAAAGGGGGATGTGCTGCAAGGCGATTAAGTTGGGTAACGCCAGGGTTTTCCCAGTCACGACGT
TGTAAAACGACGGCCAGTGAGCGCGCGTAATACGACTCACTATAGGGCGAATTGGGTACGTCCCTAGGCC
TCCAAAAAAGCCTCCTCACTACTTCTGGAATAGCTCAGAGGCCGAGGCGGCCTCGGCCTCTGCATAAATA
AAAAAAATTAGTCAGCCATGGGGCGGAGAATGGGCGGAACTGGGCGGAGTTAGGGGCGGGATGGGCGGAG
TTAGGGGCGGGATAGCTAGAGCCAGACATGATAAGATACATTGATGAGTTTGGACAAACCACAACTAGAA
TGCAGTGAAAAAAATGCTTTATTTGTGAAATTTGTGATGCTATTGCTTTATTTGTAACCATTATAAGCTG
CAATAAACAAGTTCCTCTCACTCTCTGATATTCATTTCTTTGCAAGTTATAAATACTGAATAATAAGATG
ACATGAACTACTACTGCTAGAGATTTTCCACACTGACTAAAAGGGTCTGAGGGATCTCTAGTTACCAGAG
TCACACAACAGACGGGCACACACTACTTGAAGCACTCAAGGCAAGCTTTATTGAGGCTTAAGCAGTGGGT
TCCCTAGTTAGCCAGAGAGCTCCCAGGCTCAGATCTGGTCTAACCAGAGAGACCCAGTACAAGCAAAAAG
CAGATCTTGTCTTCGTTGGGAGTGAGCTAGCCCTTCCAGTCCCCCCTTTTCTTTTAAAAAGTGGCTAAGA
TCTACAGCTGCCTTGTAAGTCATTGGTCTTAAAGGTACCGGGCCCTCGAGATGCATGGGGTCGTGCGCTC
CTTTCGGTCGGGCGCTGCGGGTCGTGGGGCGGGCGTCAGGCACCGGGCTTGCGGGTCATGCACCAGGTGC
GCGGTCCTTCGGGCACCTCGACGTCGGCGGTGACGGTGAAGCCGAGCCGCTCGTAGAAGGGGAGGTTGCG
GGGCGCGGAGGTCTCCAGGAAGGCGGGCACCCCGGCGCGCTCGGCCGCCTCCACTCCGGGGAGCACGACG
GCGCTGCCCAGACCCTTGCCCTGGTGGTCGGGCGAGACGCCGACGGTGGCCAGGAACCACGCGGGCTCCT
TGGGCCGGTGCGGCGCCAGGAGGCCTTCCATCTGTTGCTGCGCGGCCAGCCGGGAACCGCTCAACTCGGC
CATGCGCGGGCCGATCTCGGCGAACACCGCCCCCGCTTCGACGCTCTCCGGCGTGGTCCAGACCGCCACC
GCGGCGCCGTCGTCCGCGACCCACACCTTGCCGATGTCGAGCCCGACGCGCGTGAGGAAGAGTTCTTGCA
GCTCGGTGACCCGCTCGATGTGGCGGTCCGGATCGACGGTGTGGCGCGTGGCGGGGTAGTCGGCGAACGC
GGCGGCGAGGGTGCGTACGGCCCTGGGGACGTCGTCGCGGGTGGCGAGGCGCACCGTGGGCTTGTACTCG
GTCATGGTAAGCTTGGGCTGCAGGTCGAAAGGCCCGGAGATGAGGAAGAGGAGAACAGCGCGGCAGACGT
GCGCTTTTGAAGCGTGCAGAATGCCGGGCCTCCGGAGGACCTTCGGGCGCCCGCCCCGCCCCTGAGCCCG
CCCCTGAGCCCGCCCCCGGACCCACCCCTTCCCAGCCTCTGAGCCCAGAAAGCGAAGGAGCAAAGCTGCT
ATTGGCCGCTGCCCCAAAGGCCTACCCGCTTCCATTGCTCAGCGGTGCTGTCCATCTGCACGAGACTAGT
GAGACGTGCTACTTCCATTTGTCACGTCCTGCACGACGCGAGCTGCGGGGCGGGGGGGAACTTCCTGACT
AGGGGAGGAGTAGAAGGTGGCGCGAAGGGGCCACCAAAGAACGGAGCCGGTTGGCGCCTACCGGTGGATG
TGGAATGTGTGCGAGGCCAGAGGCCACTTGTGTAGCGCCAAGTGCCCAGCGGGGCTGCTAAAGCGCATGC
TCCAGACTGCCTTGGGAAAAGCGCCTCCCCTACCCGGTAGAATTCCAGGCGGGGAGGCGGCCCAAAGGGA
GATCCGACTCGTCTGAGGGCGAAGGCGAAGACGCGGAAGAGGCCGCAGAGCCGGCAGCAGGCCGCGGGAA
GGAAGGTCCGCTGGATTGAGGGCCGAAGGGACGTAGCAGAAGGACGTCCCGCGCAGAATCCAGGTGGCAA
CACAGGCGAGCAGCCATGGAAAGGACGTCAGCTTCCCCGACAACACCACGGAATTGTCAGTGCCCAACAG
CCGAGCCCCTGTCCAGCAGCGGGCAAGGCAGGCGGCGATGAGTTCCGCCGTGGCAATAGGGAGGGGGAAA
GCGAAAGTCCCGGAAAGGAGCTGACAGGTGGTGGCAATGCCCCAACCAGTGGGGGTTGCGTCAGCAAACA
CAGTGCACACCACGCCACGTTGCCTGACAACGGGCCACAACTCCTCATAAAGAGACAGCAACCAGGATTT
ATACAAGGAGGAGAAAATGAAAGCCATACGGGAAGCAATAGCATGATACAAAGGCATTAAAGCAGCGTAT
CCACATAGCGTAAAAGGAGCAACATAGTTAAGAATACCAGTCAATCTTTCACAAATTTTGTAATCCAGAG
GTTGATTGTCGACGCGGCCGCTTTAAAATTTCAAGAAGGGCACTTCAAATGGCTTTGCATTTGCATGTTT
CAGCGCTAGAGCGTAGGAATAGACCCTGGCGTCCACTGTGAGATGTTCTTCAGCTACCAGAGCATCAAGT
CTCTGCAGCAGGTCATTCTTGGGTAAAGAAATGACTTCCACAAACTCTCCATCCCCTGGCTTTGGCTTCG
GCCTTGCGTTTTCGGCATCATCTCCGTTAATGGTGACTGTCACGATGTGTATAGTACAGTTTGACAAGCC
TGGGTCCATACAGACCGCTGGAGAACATTCGGCAATGTCCCCTTTGTAGCCAGTTTCTTCTTCAAGCTCC
CGGAGAGCAGCTGCTTCTGGGGTTTCACCATCATCTATGAGACCTGCAGGGAACTCTATGCAGTAGCCCC
CCATTGGTGGTCGGAACTGTTTCACCAGAACGATACACTCGAAGTGAAGTGTTCTCTGCAGCACGGGGAT
GACCGCGACACCATCCGCAGTCTGCTCTTTCCTGGTTGTACGTTTCACTGATTCTGCAGTTCTAGTTTTA
CCAGTAGGATCCATGTACGTTGTTTTTTCAAGCTTGACTGCTTTTCCTTCTGAAATTAACTCCTCTGAAA
TGATATACTGTTTGCCATTCTGAGAAGATTCCGTTGGTTCTTGGCTCTCCATAGGTCCAGGGTTCTCCTC
CACGTCTCCAGCCTGCTTCAGCAGGCTGAAGTTAGTAGCGCCGGATCCCTTGTACAGCTCGTCCATGCCG
CCGGTGGAGTGGCGGCCCTCGGCGCGTTCGTACTGTTCCACGATGGTGTAGTCCTCGTTGTGGGAGGTGA
TGTCCAACTTGATGTTGACGTTGTAGGCGCCGGGCAGCTGCACGGGCTTCTTGGCCTTGTAGGTGGTCTT
GACCTCAGCGTCGTAGTGGCCGCCGTCCTTCAGCTTCAGCCTCTGCTTGATCTCGCCCTTCAGGGCGCCG
TCCTCGGGGTACATCCGCTCGGAGGAGGCCTCCCAGCCCATGGTTTTCTTCTGCATTACGGGGCCGTCTG
AGGGGAAGTTGGTGCCGCGCAGCTTCACCTTGTAGATGAACTCGCCGTCCTGCAGGGAGGAGTCCTGGGT
CACGGTCACCACGCCGCCGTCCTCGAAGTTCATCACGCGCTCCCACTTGAAGCCCTCGGGGAAGGACAGC
TTCAAGTAGTCGGGGATGTCGGCGGGGTGCTTCACGTAGGCCTTGGAGCCGTACATGAACTGAGGGGACA
GGATGTCCCAGGCGAAGGGCAGGGGGCCACCCTTGGTCACCTTCAGCTTGGCGGTCTGGGTGCCCTCGTA
GGGGCGGCCCTCGCCCTCGCCCTCGATCTCGAACTCGTGGCCGTTCACGGAGCCCTCCATGTGCACCTTG
AAGCGCATGAACTCCTTGATGATGGCCATGTTATCCTCCTCGCCCTTGCTCACCATGGTGGCGACCGGTG
GATCCTCTAGAGTCGGTGTCTTCTATGGAGGTCAAAACAGCGTGGATGGCGTCTCCAGGCGATCTGACGG
TTCACTAAACGAGCTCTGCTTATATAGACCTCCCACCGTACACGCCTACCGCCCATTTGCGTCAATGGGG
CGGAGTTGTTACGACATTTTGGAAAGTCCCGTTGATTTTGGTGCCAAAACAAACTCCCATTGACGTCAAT
GGGGTGGAGACTTGGAAATCCCCGTGAGTCAAACCGCTATCCACGCCCATTGATGTACTGCCAAAACCGC
ATCACCATGGTAATAGCGATGACTAATACGTAGATGTACTGCCAAGTAGGAAAGTCCCATAAGGTCATGT
ACTGGGCATAATGCCAGGCGGGCCATTTACCGTCATTGACGTCAATAGGGGGCGTACTTGGCATATGATA
CACTTGATGTACTGCCAAGTGGGCAGTTTACCGTAAATACTCCACCCATTGACGTCAATGGAAAGTCCCT
ATTGGCGTTACTATGGGAACATACGTCATTATTGACGTCAATGGGCGGGGGTCGTTGGGCGGTCAGCCAG
GCGGGCCATTTACCGTAAGTTATGTAACGCGGAACTCCCAAGCTTATCGATAAAATTTTGAATTTTGTAA
TTTGTTTTTGTAATTCTTTAGTTTGTATGTCTGTTGCTATTATGTCTACTATTCTTTCCCCTGCACTGTA
CCCCCCAATCCCCCCTTTTCTTTTAAAAGTTAACCGATACCGTCGAGATCCGTTCACTAATCGAATGGAT
CTGTCTCTGTCTCTCTCTCCACCTTCTTCTTCTATTCCTTCGGGCCTGTCGGGTCCCCTCGGGGTTGGGA
GGTGGGTCTGAAACGATAATGGTGAATATCCCTGCCTAACTCTATTCACTATAGAAAGTACAGCAAAAAC
TATTCTTAAACCTACCAAGCCTCCTACTATCATTATGAATAATTTTATATACCACAGCCAATTTGTTATG
TTAAACCAATTCCACAAACTTGCCCATTTATCTAATTCCAATAATTCTTGTTCATTCTTTTCTTGCTGGT
TTTGCGATTCTTCAATTAAGGAGTGTATTAAGCTTGTGTAATTGTTAATTTCTCTGTCCCACTCCATCCA
GGTCGTGTGATTCCAAATCTGTTCCAGAGATTTATTACTCCAACTAGCATTCCAAGGCACAGCAGTGGTG
CAAATGAGTTTTCCAGAGCAACCCCAAATCCCCAGGAGCTGTTGATCCTTTAGGTATCTTTCCACAGCCA
GGATTCTTGCCTGGAGCTGCTTGATGCCCCAGACTGTGAGTTGCAACAGATGCTGTTGCGCCTCAATAGC
CCTCAGCAAATTGTTCTGCTGCTGCACTATACCAGACAATAATTGTCTGGCCTGTACCGTCAGCGTCATT
GACGCTGCGCCCATAGTGCTTCCTGCTGCTCCCAAGAACCCAAGGAACAAAGCTCCTATTCCCACTGCTC
TTTTTTCTCTCTGCACCACTCTTCTCTTTGCCTTGGTGGGTGCTACTCCTAATGGTTCAATTTTTACTAC
TTTATATTTATATAATTCACTTCTCCAATTGTCCCTCATATCTCCTCCTCCAGGTCTGAAGATCAGCGGC
CGCTTGCTGTGCGGTGGTCTTACTTTTGTTTTGCTCTTCCTCTATCTTGTCTAAAGCTTCCTTGGTGTCT
TTTATCTCTATCCTTTGATGCACACAATAGAGGGTTGCTACTGTATTATATAATGATCTAAGTTCTTCTG
ATCCTGTCTGAAGGGATGGTTGTAGCTGTCCCAGT
Features (pLannotate 1.2.2; 29 found; start..end, strand, type, name):
    165..290     -  misc_feature   HIV-1 Ψ: packaging signal of human immunodeficiency virus type 1
    337..517     -  LTR            5' LTR (truncated): truncated 5' long terminal repeat (LTR) from HIV-1
    518..744     -  promoter       RSV promoter: Rous sarcoma virus enhancer/promoter
    772..790     -  promoter       T3 promoter: promoter for bacteriophage T3 RNA polymerase
    835..851     -  protein_bind   lac operator: The lac repressor binds to the lac operator to inhibit transcription in E. coli. This inhibition can be relieved by adding lactose or isopropyl-β-D-thiogalactopyranoside (IPTG). lac repressor encoded by lacI
    859..889     -  promoter       lac promoter: promoter for the E. coli lac operon
    904..925     -  protein_bind   CAP binding site: CAP binding activates transcription in the presence of cAMP. E. coli catabolite activator protein
    938..1030    -  CDS            lacI (fragment): lac repressor; lacI; The lac repressor binds to the lac operator to inhibit transcription in E. coli. This inhibition can be relieved by adding lactose or isopropyl-β-D-thiogalactopyranoside (IPTG).
   1213..1801    -  rep_origin     ori: high-copy-number ColE1/pMB1/pBR322/pUC origin of replication
   1972..2832    -  CDS            AmpR: β-lactamase; bla; confers resistance to ampicillin, carbenicillin, and related antibiotics
   2833..2937    -  promoter       AmpR promoter: bla
   2990..3418    -  rep_origin     f1 ori (sequence partly withheld): f1 bacteriophage origin of replication; arrow indicates direction of (+) strand synthesis
   3423..3578    -  CDS            lacZα (fragment): LacZα fragment of β-galactosidase; lacZ fragment
   3586..3604    +  promoter       T7 promoter: promoter for bacteriophage T7 RNA polymerase
   3625..3760    -  rep_origin     SV40 ori: SV40 origin of replication
   3800..3921    -  polyA_signal   SV40 poly(A) signal: SV40 polyadenylation signal
   3993..4173    -  LTR            5' LTR (truncated): truncated 5' long terminal repeat (LTR) from HIV-1
   4159..4296    -  CDS            nef (fragment): NEF_HV1LA - Experimental evidence at protein level: Swiss-Prot protein existence level 1. Extracellular Nef protein targets CD4(+) T-lymphocytes for apoptosis by interacting with CXCR4 surface receptors. From Human immunodeficiency virus type 1 group M subtype B (isolate Lai) (HIV-1).
   4364..4963    -  CDS            PuroR: puromycin N-acetyltransferase; pac from Streptomyces alboniger; confers resistance to puromycin
   4984..5483    -  promoter       PGK promoter: mouse phosphoglycerate kinase 1 promoter
   5497..6085    -  misc_feature   WPRE: woodchuck hepatitis virus posttranscriptional regulatory element
   6104..6760    -  CDS            NUDT5: NUDT5_HUMAN - Also known as NUDIX5 From Homo sapiens (Human).
   6827..7534    -  CDS            mCherry: mCherry is a basic (constitutively fluorescent) red fluorescent protein published in 2004, derived from Discosoma sp.. It is reported to be a very rapidly-maturing monomer with low acid sensitivity.
   7630..7833    -  promoter       CMV promoter: human cytomegalovirus (CMV) immediate early promoter
   7834..8137    -  enhancer       CMV enhancer: human cytomegalovirus immediate early enhancer
   8160..8276    -  misc_feature   cPPT/CTS: central polypurine tract and central termination sequence of HIV-1
   8295..8395    -  CDS            Rev (fragment): human immunodeficiency virus 1 (HIV-1) Rev protein; rev; enhances nuclear export of unspliced and incompletely spliced viral mRNAs
   8772..9005    -  misc_feature   RRE: The Rev response element (RRE) of HIV-1 allows for Rev-dependent mRNA export from the nucleus to the cytoplasm.
   9151..181     -  CDS            HIV-1 gag (fragment) (across the origin): gag protein from human immunodeficiency virus 1; gag
