[The description below was written by a language model from this plasmid's Addgene catalogue record and pLannotate feature annotations shown in this document.]
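Description:
Lenti-CMV-mCherry-GSG-P2A-NUDT5 W28A W46A Y74F-WPRE is a 9.3 kb lentiviral mammalian expression plasmid built on the pLenti CMV GFP Puro backbone. It is maintained in E. coli at high copy through a ColE1/pUC-type origin with ampicillin selection (AmpR), and the backbone also retains an f1 origin, an SV40 origin, and remnants of lac and phage promoter sequences. The viral portion has the layout of a Rev-dependent HIV-1 transfer vector. An RSV promoter drives a truncated 5' LTR, followed by the Ψ packaging signal with a gag fragment, the RRE and the cPPT/CTS. The genome ends in a truncated 3' LTR followed by an SV40 polyadenylation signal. Packaging functions are absent and must be supplied in trans.

Between the LTRs, the CMV enhancer/promoter drives a single open reading frame of mCherry, a GSG linker, a P2A peptide and human NUDT5 (Nudix hydrolase 5) carrying the substitutions W28A, W46A and Y74F. Ribosomal skipping at P2A yields red fluorescent protein and the NUDT5 mutant as separate polypeptides, so mCherry marks expressing cells without being fused to NUDT5. The linker and P2A are not annotated in the feature table, but a short gap between the mCherry and NUDT5 features is consistent with them. A WPRE downstream of the insert enhances transcript stability and expression. It is followed by a mouse PGK promoter driving puromycin N-acetyltransferase for selection of transduced cells. The record does not state the functional effect of the three mutations. The associated publication concerns a non-enzymatic role of NUDT5 in repressing de novo purine synthesis, which suggests use in stable expression experiments that compare NUDT5 variants.
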