Addgene plasmid #250400: Lenti-CMV-mCherry-GSG-P2A-NUDT5 W28A W46A Y74F-WPRE
Purpose: Lentiviral expression of human NUDT5 W28A W46A Y74F with N-terminal mCherry seperated by a GSG-linker and P2A under CMV promoter, as well as a puromycin resistance cassette under PGK promoter.
Depositing lab: Stefan Kubicek. Depositing organization: CeMM Research Center for Molecular Medicine. Publication: A non-enzymatic role of Nudix hydrolase 5 in repressing purine de novo synthesis. Nguyen TA, Lin JG, Marques AMC, Fottner M, Bauer LG, Reicher A, Daum D, Scrofani L, Liu Y, Cheng C, D'Angelo L D D L, Sanchez J, Bueschl C, Marella N, Buphamalai P, Traversi F, Beres M, Moll HP, Siklos M, Genger JW, Hofstaetter G, Villanti L, Malik M, Klimek C, Runggatscher K, Guertl B, Hansen JS, Dobner S, Babosova O, Becirovic T, de Rooij LPMH, Casanova E, Koren A, Froese DS, Rosenblatt DS, Klavins K, Bergthaler A, Menche J, Hannich JT, Abele M, Sdelci S, Lang K, Huber KVM, Kubicek S. Science. 2025 Nov 6:eadv4257. doi: 10.1126/science.adv4257. PubMed 41196952.
Backbone
  Vector backbone: pLenti CMV GFP Puro
  Backbone manufacturer: Eric Campeau, Paul Kaufman (Addgene #17448)
  Vector type: Mammalian Expression, Lentiviral
Growth in bacteria
  Bacterial resistance: Ampicillin, 100 μg/mL
  Growth temperature: 37°C
  Growth strain: NEB Stable
  Copy number: High Copy
Gene/Insert
  Gene/Insert name: NUDT5
  Species: H. sapiens (human)
  Insert size (bp): 1431
  Mutation: W28A, W46A, Y74F
  Entrez Gene: NUDT5 (a.k.a. YSA1, YSA1H, YSAH1, hNUDT5)
  Promoter: CMV
  Tag / fusion protein: mCherry-GSG-P2A (N terminal on insert)
  Cloning method: Ligation Independent Cloning
Terms and licenses: Academic/Nonprofit Terms; Industry Terms: Not Available to Industry
Depositor comments: Insert cloned with BamHI (5') and SalI (3') sites.
How to cite: Lenti-CMV-mCherry-GSG-P2A-NUDT5 W28A W46A Y74F-WPRE was a gift from Stefan Kubicek (Addgene plasmid # 250400 ; http://n2t.net/addgene:250400 ; RRID:Addgene_250400)
